>Addgene plasmid #216200 | pHAGE2-Ef1a-SOX17E57P-3xFLAG | addgene full sequence | sequence record 432116 | Addgene NGS Result
TGGAAGGGCTAATTCACTCCCAAAGAAGACAAGATATCCTTGATCTGTGGATCTACCACACACAAGGCTA
CTTCCCTGATTAGCAGAACTACACACCAGGGCCAGGGGTCAGATATCCACTGACCTTTGGATGGTGCTAC
AAGCTAGTACCAGTTGAGCCAGATAAGGTAGAAGAGGCCAATAAAGGAGAGAACACCAGCTTGTTACACC
CTGTGAGCCTGCATGGGATGGATGACCCGGAGAGAGAAGTGTTAGAGTGGAGGTTTGACAGCCGCCTAGC
ATTTCATCACGTGGCCCGAGAGCTGCATCCGGAGTACTTCAAGAACTGCTGATATCGAGCTTGCTACAAG
GGACTTTCCGCTGGGGACTTTCCAGGGAGGCGTGGCCTGGGCGGGACTGGGGAGTGGCGAGCCCTCAGAT
CCTGCATATAAGCAGCTGCTTTTTGCCTGTACTGGGTCTCTCTGGTTAGACCAGATCTGAGCCTGGGAGC
TCTCTGGCTAACTAGGGAACCCACTGCTTAAGCCTCAATAAAGCTTGCCTTGAGTGCTTCAAGTAGTGTG
TGCCCGTCTGTTGTGTGACTCTGGTAACTAGAGATCCCTCAGACCCTTTTAGTCAGTGTGGAAAATCTCT
AGCAGTGGCGCCCGAACAGGGACTTGAAAGCGAAAGGGAAACCAGAGGAGCTCTCTCGACGCAGGACTCG
GCTTGCTGAAGCGCGCACGGCAAGAGGCGAGGGGCGGCGACTGGTGAGTACGCCAAAAATTTTGACTAGC
GGAGGCTAGAAGGAGAGAGATGGGTGCGAGAGCGTCAGTATTAAGCGGGGGAGAATTAGATCGCGATGGG
AAAAAATTCGGTTAAGGCCAGGGGGAAAGAAAAAATATAAATTAAAACATATAGTATGGGCAAGCAGGGA
GCTAGAACGATTCGCAGTTAATCCTGGCCTGTTAGAAACATCAGAAGGCTGTAGACAAATACTGGGACAG
CTACAACCATCCCTTCAGACAGGATCAGAAGAACTTAGATCATTATATAATACAGTAGCAACCCTCTATT
GTGTGCATCAAAGGATAGAGATAAAAGACACCAAGGAAGCTTTAGACAAGATAGAGGAAGAGCAAAACAA
AAGTAAGACCACCGCACAGCAAGCGGCCGGCCGCTGATCTTCAGACCTGGAGGAGGAGATATGAGGGACA
ATTGGAGAAGTGAATTATATAAATATAAAGTAGTAAAAATTGAACCATTAGGAGTAGCACCCACCAAGGC
AAAGAGAAGAGTGGTGCAGAGAGAAAAAAGAGCAGTGGGAATAGGAGCTTTGTTCCTTGGGTTCTTGGGA
GCAGCAGGAAGCACTATGGGCGCAGCGTCAATGACGCTGACGGTACAGGCCAGACAATTATTGTCTGGTA
TAGTGCAGCAGCAGAACAATTTGCTGAGGGCTATTGAGGCGCAACAGCATCTGTTGCAACTCACAGTCTG
GGGCATCAAGCAGCTCCAGGCAAGAATCCTGGCTGTGGAAAGATACCTAAAGGATCAACAGCTCCTGGGG
ATTTGGGGTTGCTCTGGAAAACTCATTTGCACCACTGCTGTGCCTTGGAATGCTAGTTGGAGTAATAAAT
CTCTGGAACAGATTTGGAATCACACGACCTGGATGGAGTGGGACAGAGAAATTAACAATTACACAAGCTT
AATACACTCCTTAATTGAAGAATCGCAAAACCAGCAAGAAAAGAATGAACAAGAATTATTGGAATTAGAT
AAATGGGCAAGTTTGTGGAATTGGTTTAACATAACAAATTGGCTGTGGTATATAAAATTATTCATAATGA
TAGTAGGAGGCTTGGTAGGTTTAAGAATAGTTTTTGCTGTACTTTCTATAGTGAATAGAGTTAGGCAGGG
ATATTCACCATTATCGTTTCAGACCCACCTCCCAACCCCGAGGGGACCCGACAGGCCCGAAGGAATAGAA
GAAGAAGGTGGAGAGAGAGACAGAGACAGATCCATTCGATTAGTGAACGGATCTCGACGGTATCGCCGAA
TTCACAAATGGCAGTATTCATCCACAATTTTAAAAGAAAAGGGGGGATTGGGGGGTACAGTGCAGGGGAA
AGAATAGTAGACATAATAGCAACAGACATACAAACTAAAGAATTACAAAAACAAATTACAAAAATTCAAA
ATTTTCGGGTTTATTACAGGGACAGCAGAGATCCAGTTTGGACTAGTGATAAGCTTTGCAAAGATGGATA
AAGTTTTAAACAGAGAGGAATCTTTGCAGCTAATGGACCTTCTAGGTCTTGAAAGGAGTGGGAATTGGCT
CCGGTGCCCGTCAGTGGGCAGAGCGCACATCGCCCACAGTCCCCGAGAAGTTGGGGGGAGGGGTCGGCAA
TTGAACCGGTGCCTAGAGAAGGTGGCGCGGGGTAAACTGGGAAAGTGATGTCGTGTACTGGCTCCGCCTT
TTTCCCGAGGGTGGGGGAGAACCGTATATAAGTGCAGTAGTCGCCGTGAACGTTCTTTTTCGCAACGGGT
TTGCCGCCAGAACACAGGTAAGTGCCGTGTGTGGTTCCCGCGGGCCTGGCCTCTTTACGGGTTATGGCCC
TTGCGTGCCTTGAATTACTTCCACCTGGCTGCAGTACGTGATTCTTGATCCCGAGCTTCGGGTTGGAAGT
GGGTGGGAGAGTTCGAGGCCTTGCGCTTAAGGAGCCCCTTCGCCTCGTGCTTGAGTTGAGGCCTGGCCTG
GGCGCTGGGGCCGCCGCGTGCGAATCTGGTGGCACCTTCGCGCCTGTCTCGCTGCTTTCGATAAGTCTCT
AGCCATTTAAAATTTTTGATGACCTGCTGCGACGCTTTTTTTCTGGCAAGATAGTCTTGTAAATGCGGGC
CAAGATCTGCACACTGGTATTTCGGTTTTTGGGGCCGCGGGCGGCGACGGGGCCCGTGCGTCCCAGCGCA
CATGTTCGGCGAGGCGGGGCCTGCGAGCGCGGCCACCGAGAATCGGACGGGGGTAGTCTCAAGCTGGCCG
GCCTGCTCTGGTGCCTGGCCTCGCGCCGCCGTGTATCGCCCCGCCCTGGGCGGCAAGGCTGGCCCGGTCG
GCACCAGTTGCGTGAGCGGAAAGATGGCCGCTTCCCGGCCCTGCTGCAGGGAGCTCAAAATGGAGGACGC
GGCGCTCGGGAGAGCGGGCGGGTGAGTCACCCACACAAAGGAAAAGGGCCTTTCCGTCCTCAGCCGTCGC
TTCATGTGACTCCACGGAGTACCGGGCGCCGTCCAGGCACCTCGATTAGTTCTCGAGCTTTTGGAGTACG
TCGTCTTTAGGTTGGGGGGAGGGGTTTTATGCGATGGAGTTTCCCCACACTGAGTGGGTGGAGACTGAAG
TTAGGCCAGCTTGGCACTTGATGTAATTCTCCTTGGAATTTGCCCTTTTTGAGTTTGGATCTTGGTTCAT
TCTCAAGCCTCAGACAGTGGTTCAAAGTTTTTTTCTTCCATTTCAGGTGTCGTGAGCGGCCAAGGGCGAA
TTCTGCAGATATCCATCACACTGGCTAGCATGAGCAGCCCGGATGCGGGATACGCCAGTGACGACCAGAG
CCAGACCCAGAGCGCGCTGCCCGCGGTGATGGCCGGGCTGGGCCCCTGCCCCTGGGCCGAGTCGCTGAGC
CCCATCGGGGACATGAAGGTGAAGGGCGAGGCGCCGGCGAACAGCGGAGCACCGGCCGGGGCCGCGGGCC
GAGCCAAGGGCGAGTCCCGTATCCGGCGGCCGATGAACGCTTTCATGGTGTGGGCTAAGGACGAGCGCAA
GCGGCTGGCGCAGCAGAATCCAGACCTGCACAACGCCGAGTTGAGCAAGATGCTGGGCAAGTCGTGGAAG
GCGCTGACGCTGGCGGAAAAGCGGCCCTTCGTGGAGGAAGCACCGCGGCTGCGCGTGCAGCACATGCAGG
ACCACCCCAACTACAAGTACCGGCCGCGGCGGCGCAAGCAGGTGAAGCGGCTGAAGCGGGTGGAGGGCGG
CTTCCTGCACGGCCTGGCTGAGCCGCAGGCGGCCGCGCTGGGCCCCGAGGGCGGCCGCGTGGCCATGGAC
GGCCTGGGCCTCCAGTTCCCCGAGCAGGGCTTCCCCGCCGGCCCGCCGCTGCTGCCTCCGCACATGGGCG
GCCACTACCGCGACTGCCAGAGTCTGGGCGCGCCTCCGCTCGACGGCTACCCGTTGCCCACGCCCGACAC
GTCCCCGCTGGACGGCGTGGACCCCGACCCGGCTTTCTTCGCCGCCCCGATGCCCGGGGACTGCCCGGCG
GCCGGCACCTACAGCTACGCGCAGGTCTCGGACTACGCTGGCCCCCCGGAGCCTCCCGCCGGTCCCATGC
ACCCCCGACTCGGCCCAGAGCCCGCGGGTCCCTCGATTCCGGGCCTCCTGGCGCCACCCAGCGCCCTTCA
CGTGTACTACGGCGCGATGGGCTCGCCCGGGGCGGGCGGCGGGCGCGGCTTCCAGATGCAGCCGCAACAC
CAGCACCAGCACCAGCACCAGCACCACCCCCCGGGCCCCGGACAGCCGTCGCCCCCTCCGGAGGCACTGC
CCTGCCGGGACGGCACGGACCCCAGTCAGCCCGCCGAGCTCCTCGGGGAGGTGGACCGCACGGAATTTGA
ACAGTATCTGCACTTCGTGTGCAAGCCTGAGATGGGCCTCCCCTACCAGGGGCATGACTCCGGTGTGAAT
CTCCCCGACAGCCACGGGGCCATTTCCTCGGTGGTGTCCGACGCCAGCTCCGCGGTATATTACTGCAACT
ATCCTGACGTGATTACGCGTGGCAGCGGCGACTACAAGGACCACGACGGCGACTACAAGGACCACGACAT
CGACTACAAGGACGACGACGACAAGTAGTAAATCGATAGATCCTAATCAACCTCTGGATTACAAAATTTG
TGAAAGATTGACTGGTATTCTTAACTATGTTGCTCCTTTTACGCTATGTGGATACGCTGCTTTAATGCCT
TTGTATCATGCTATTGCTTCCCGTATGGCTTTCATTTTCTCCTCCTTGTATAAATCCTGGTTGCTGTCTC
TTTATGAGGAGTTGTGGCCCGTTGTCAGGCAACGTGGCGTGGTGTGCACTGTGTTTGCTGACGCAACCCC
CACTGGTTGGGGCATTGCCACCACCTGTCAGCTCCTTTCCGGGACTTTCGCTTTCCCCCTCCCTATTGCC
ACGGCGGAACTCATCGCCGCCTGCCTTGCCCGCTGCTGGACAGGGGCTCGGCTGTTGGGCACTGACAATT
CCGTGGTGTTGTCGGGGAAATCATCGTCCTTTCCTTGGCTGCTCGCCTGTGTTGCCACCTGGATTCTGCG
CGGGACGTCCTTCTGCTACGTCCCTTCGGCCCTCAATCCAGCGGACCTTCCTTCCCGCGGCCTGCTGCCG
GCTCTGCGGCCTCTTCCGCGTCTTCGCCTTCGCCCTCAGACGAGTCGGATCTCCCTTTGGGCCGCCTCCC
CGCCTGGTACCTTTAAGACCAATGACTTACAAGGCAGCTGTAGATCTTAGCCACTTTTTAAAAGAAAAGG
GGGGACTGGAAGGGCTAATTCACTCCCAACGAAGACAAGATCACCTGCAGGACAGGCGCGCCCTGCTTTT
TGCTTGTACTGGGTCTCTCTGGTTAGACCAGATCTGAGCCTGGGAGCTCTCTGGCTAACTAGGGAACCCA
CTGCTTAAGCCTCAATAAAGCTTGCCTTGAGTGCTTCAAGTAGTGTGTGCCCGTCTGTTGTGTGACTCTG
GTAACTAGAGATCCCTCAGACCCTTTTAGTCAGTGTGGAAAATCTCTAGCACCCGGGCGATTAAGGAAAG
GGCTAGATCATTCTTGAAGACGAAAGGGCCTCGTGATACGCCTATTTTTATAGGTTAATGTCATGATAAT
AATGGTTTCTTAGACGTCAGGTGGCACTTTTCGGGGAAATGTGCGCGGAACCCCTATTTGTTTATTTTTC
TAAATACATTCAAATATGTATCCGCTCATGAGACAATAACCCTGATAAATGCTTCAATAATATTGAAAAA
GGAAGAGTATGAGTATTCAACATTTCCGTGTCGCCCTTATTCCCTTTTTTGCGGCATTTTGCCTTCCTGT
TTTTGCTCACCCAGAAACGCTGGTGAAAGTAAAAGATGCTGAAGATCAGTTGGGTGCACGAGTGGGTTAC
ATCGAACTGGATCTCAACAGCGGTAAGATCCTTGAGAGTTTTCGCCCCGAAGAACGTTTTCCAATGATGA
GCACTTTTAAAGTTCTGCTATGTGGCGCGGTATTATCCCGTGTTGACGCCGGGCAAGAGCAACTCGGTCG
CCGCATACACTATTCTCAGAATGACTTGGTTGAGTACTCACCAGTCACAGAAAAGCATCTTACGGATGGC
ATGACAGTAAGAGAATTATGCAGTGCTGCCATAACCATGAGTGATAACACTGCGGCCAACTTACTTCTGA
CAACGATCGGAGGACCGAAGGAGCTAACCGCTTTTTTGCACAACATGGGGGATCATGTAACTCGCCTTGA
TCGTTGGGAACCGGAGCTGAATGAAGCCATACCAAACGACGAGCGTGACACCACGATGCCTGTAGCAATG
GCAACAACGTTGCGCAAACTATTAACTGGCGAACTACTTACTCTAGCTTCCCGGCAACAATTAATAGACT
GGATGGAGGCGGATAAAGTTGCAGGACCACTTCTGCGCTCGGCCCTTCCGGCTGGCTGGTTTATTGCTGA
TAAATCTGGAGCCGGTGAGCGTGGGTCTCGCGGTATCATTGCAGCACTGGGGCCAGATGGTAAGCCCTCC
CGTATCGTAGTTATCTACACGACGGGGAGTCAGGCAACTATGGATGAACGAAATAGACAGATCGCTGAGA
TAGGTGCCTCACTGATTAAGCATTGGTAACTGTCAGACCAAGTTTACTCATATATACTTTAGATTGATTT
AAAACTTCATTTTTAATTTAAAAGGATCTAGGTGAAGATCCTTTTTGATAATCTCATGACCAAAATCCCT
TAACGTGAGTTTTCGTTCCACTGAGCGTCAGACCCCGTAGAAAAGATCAAAGGATCTTCTTGAGATCCTT
TTTTTCTGCGCGTAATCTGCTGCTTGCAAACAAAAAAACCACCGCTACCAGCGGTGGTTTGTTTGCCGGA
TCAAGAGCTACCAACTCTTTTTCCGAAGGTAACTGGCTTCAGCAGAGCGCAGATACCAAATACTGTTCTT
CTAGTGTAGCCGTAGTTAGGCCACCACTTCAAGAACTCTGTAGCACCGCCTACATACCTCGCTCTGCTAA
TCCTGTTACCAGTGGCTGCTGCCAGTGGCGATAAGTCGTGTCTTACCGGGTTGGACTCAAGACGATAGTT
ACCGGATAAGGCGCAGCGGTCGGGCTGAACGGGGGGTTCGTGCACACAGCCCAGCTTGGAGCGAACGACC
TACACCGAACTGAGATACCTACAGCGTGAGCTATGAGAAAGCGCCACGCTTCCCGAAGGGAGAAAGGCGG
ACAGGTATCCGGTAAGCGGCAGGGTCGGAACAGGAGAGCGCACGAGGGAGCTTCCAGGGGGAAACGCCTG
GTATCTTTATAGTCCTGTCGGGTTTCGCCACCTCTGACTTGAGCGTCGATTTTTGTGATGCTCGTCAGGG
GGGCGGAGCCTATGGAAAAACGCCAGCAACGCGGCCTTTTTACGGTTCCTGGCCTTTTGCTGGCCTTTTG
CTCACATGTTCTTTCCTGCGTTATCCCCTGATTCTGTGGATAACCGTATTACCGCCTTTGAGTGAGCTGA
TACCGCTCGCCGCAGCCGAACGACCGAGCGCAGCGAGTCAGTGAGCGAGGAAGCGGAAGAGCGCCCAATA
CGCAAACCGCCTCTCCCCGCGCGTTGGCCGATTCATTAATGCAGCAAGCTCATGGCTGACTAATTTTTTT
TATTTATGCAGAGGCCGAGGCCGCCTCGGCCTCTGAGCTATTCCAGAAGTAGTGAGGAGGCTTTTTTGGA
GGCCTAGGCTTTTGCAAAAAGCTCCCCGTGGCACGACAGGTTTCCCGACTGGAAAGCGGGCAGTGAGCGC
AACGCAATTAATGTGAGTTAGCTCACTCATTAGGCACCCCAGGCTTTACACTTTATGCTTCCGGCTCGTA
TGTTGTGTGGAATTGTGAGCGGATAACAATTTCACACAGGAAACAGCTATGACATGATTACGAATTTCAC
AAATAAAGCATTTTTTTCACTGCATTCTAGTTGTGGTTTGTCCAAACTCATCAATGTATCTTATCATGTC
TGGATCAACTGGATAACTCAAGCTAACCAAAATCATCCCAAACTTCCCACCCCATACCCTATTACCACTG
CCAATTACCTGTGGTTTCATTTACTCTAAACCTGTGATTCCTCTGAATTATTTTCATTTTAAAGAAATTG
TATTTGTTAAATATGTACTACAAACTTAGTAGT
Features (pLannotate 1.2.2; 24 found; start..end, strand, type, name):
    377..634     +  LTR            5' LTR (truncated): truncated 5' long terminal repeat (LTR) from HIV-1
    681..806     +  misc_feature   HIV-1 Ψ: packaging signal of human immunodeficiency virus type 1
    790..1128    +  CDS            HIV-1 gag (fragment): gag protein from human immunodeficiency virus 1; gag
   1303..1536    +  misc_feature   RRE: The Rev response element (RRE) of HIV-1 allows for Rev-dependent mRNA export from the nucleus to the cytoplasm.
   1913..2013    +  CDS            Rev (fragment): human immunodeficiency virus 1 (HIV-1) Rev protein; rev; enhances nuclear export of unspliced and incompletely spliced viral mRNAs
   2058..2175    +  misc_feature   cPPT/CTS: central polypurine tract and central termination sequence of HIV-1
   2234..2300    +  CDS            small t antigen (fragment): SV40 (simian virus 40) small t antigen
   2307..3485    +  promoter       EF-1α promoter: strong constitutive promoter for human elongation factor EF-1α
   3530..4771    +  CDS            SOX17: SOX17_HUMAN - Experimental evidence at protein level: Swiss-Prot protein existence level 1. Acts as transcription regulator that binds target promoter DNA and bends the DNA. Binds to the sequences 5'-AACAAT-'3 or 5'- AACAAAG-3'. Modulates transcriptional regulation via WNT3A. Inhibits Wnt signaling. Promotes degradation of activated CTNNB1. Plays a key role in the regulation of embryonic development. Required for normal development of the definitive gut endoderm. Required for normal looping of the embryonic heart tube. Plays an important role in embryonic and postnatal vascular development, in
   4835..4855    +  CDS            FLAG (fragment): FLAG® epitope tag, followed by an enterokinase cleavage site
   4875..5463    +  misc_feature   WPRE: woodchuck hepatitis virus posttranscriptional regulatory element
   5458..5568    +  CDS            nef (fragment): NEF_SIVS4 - Experimental evidence at protein level: Swiss-Prot protein existence level 1. Interferes with TCR signaling from the cell membrane. Interacts with CD247/TCRZ (TCR zeta chain) and exert potent down- regulation of cell surface TCR/CD3 complexes. From Simian immunodeficiency virus (isolate F236/smH4) (SIV-sm) (Simian immunodeficiency virus sooty mangabey monkey).
   5611..5791    +  LTR            5' LTR (truncated): truncated 5' long terminal repeat (LTR) from HIV-1
   5924..6028    +  promoter       AmpR promoter: bla
   6029..6889    +  CDS            AmpR: β-lactamase; bla; confers resistance to ampicillin, carbenicillin, and related antibiotics
   7060..7648    +  rep_origin     ori: high-copy-number ColE1/pMB1/pBR322/pUC origin of replication
   7831..7885    +  CDS            lacI (fragment): lac repressor; lacI; The lac repressor binds to the lac operator to inhibit transcription in E. coli. This inhibition can be relieved by adding lactose or isopropyl-β-D-thiogalactopyranoside (IPTG).
   7891..7984    +  rep_origin     SV40 ori (fragment): SV40 origin of replication
   8009..8046    +  CDS            lacI (fragment): lac repressor; lacI; The lac repressor binds to the lac operator to inhibit transcription in E. coli. This inhibition can be relieved by adding lactose or isopropyl-β-D-thiogalactopyranoside (IPTG).
   8059..8080    +  protein_bind   CAP binding site: CAP binding activates transcription in the presence of cAMP. E. coli catabolite activator protein
   8095..8125    +  promoter       lac promoter: promoter for the E. coli lac operon
   8133..8149    +  protein_bind   lac operator: The lac repressor binds to the lac operator to inhibit transcription in E. coli. This inhibition can be relieved by adding lactose or isopropyl-β-D-thiogalactopyranoside (IPTG). lac repressor encoded by lacI
   8183..8266    +  polyA_signal   SV40 poly(A) signal (fragment): SV40 polyadenylation signal
   8433..329     +  CDS            nef (fragment) (across the origin): NEF_HV1BR - Experimental evidence at protein level: Swiss-Prot protein existence level 1. Extracellular Nef protein targets CD4(+) T-lymphocytes for apoptosis by interacting with CXCR4 surface receptors (PubMed:14990729). From Human immunodeficiency virus type 1 group M subtype B (isolate BRU/LAI) (HIV-1).
