[The description below was written by a language model from this plasmid's Addgene catalogue record and pLannotate feature annotations shown in this document.]
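Description:
pHAGE2-Ef1a-SOX17E57P-3xFLAG is an HIV-1-based lentiviral expression plasmid built on the pHAGE2-EF1a backbone and carrying a mutant human SOX17 coding sequence. It is maintained in E. coli through a high-copy ColE1/pUC-type origin and selected with ampicillin via the β-lactamase gene. The full sequence record is 8,433 nt. The lentiviral transfer region is bounded by two elements annotated as truncated HIV-1 LTRs. Between them lie the Ψ packaging signal with an adjoining gag fragment, the Rev response element for Rev-dependent nuclear export of the genomic RNA, and the cPPT/CTS, which aids nuclear import. Short gag, Rev, nef, lacI and SV40 fragments in the feature table appear to be backbone remnants rather than functional genes.

The expression cassette uses the strong constitutive human EF-1α promoter to drive the SOX17 open reading frame. A C-terminal FLAG epitope follows; the plasmid name specifies 3xFLAG, although the automated annotation detects only a single FLAG fragment. A WPRE downstream of the tag enhances transcript stability and expression. The recorded mutations are Glu122Pro plus two silent changes at Glu113 and Glu120. The "E57P" in the name presumably reflects a different numbering scheme, such as position within the HMG box, but the record does not explain this. No mammalian selection marker or fluorescent reporter is annotated.

The stated purpose is overexpression of SOX17E57P in HEK 293T cells to produce whole-cell extracts for electrophoretic mobility shift assays. The associated study concerns an acidic residue in the OCT4 dimerization interface of SOX17 and its bearing on pluripotency-inducing activity.
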