Addgene plasmid #216200: pHAGE2-Ef1a-SOX17E57P-3xFLAG
Purpose: Overexpress human SOX17E57P in HEK 293T cells for use in whole cell extract EMSAs
Depositing lab: Ralf Jauch. Depositing organization: University of Hong Kong. Publication: An acidic residue within the OCT4 dimerization interface of SOX17 is necessary and sufficient to overcome its pluripotency-inducing activity. Ho SY, Hu H, Ho DHH, Renom APS, Yeung SW, Boerner F, Weng M, Hutchins AP, Jauch R. Stem Cell Reports. 2025 Mar 11;20(3):102398. doi: 10.1016/j.stemcr.2025.102398. Epub 2025 Feb 6. PubMed 39919754.
Backbone
  Vector backbone: pHAGE2-EF1a
  Vector type: Lentiviral
Growth in bacteria
  Bacterial resistance: Ampicillin, 100 μg/mL
  Growth temperature: 37°C
  Growth strain: NEB Stable
  Copy number: High Copy
Gene/Insert
  Gene/Insert name: SOX17
  Species: H. sapiens (human)
  Mutation: Glu113Glu (silent mutation); Glu120Glu (silent mutation); Glu122Pro
  Entrez Gene: SOX17 (a.k.a. VUR3)
  Cloning method: Restriction Enzyme; 5′ cloning site Unknown (unknown if destroyed)
Terms and licenses: Academic/Nonprofit Terms; Industry Terms: Not Available to Industry
How to cite: pHAGE2-Ef1a-SOX17E57P-3xFLAG was a gift from Ralf Jauch (Addgene plasmid # 216200 ; http://n2t.net/addgene:216200 ; RRID:Addgene_216200)
